Addgene plasmid #156714: pD649-HAsp-CD19-Fc(DAPA)-AviTag-6xHis
Purpose: Mammalian expression of cell-surface protein extracellular domain fused to Fc(DAPA)-Avi-6xHis. Protein is secreted from cells.
Depositing lab: Chris Garcia. Depositing organization: Stanford University. Publication: A Human IgSF Cell-Surface Interactome Reveals a Complex Network of Protein-Protein Interactions. Wojtowicz WM, Vielmetter J, Fernandes RA, Siepe DH, Eastman CL, Chisholm GB, Cox S, Klock H, Anderson PW, Rue SM, Miller JJ, Glaser SM, Bragstad ML, Vance J, Lam AW, Lesley SA, Zinn K, Garcia KC. Cell. 2020 Aug 20;182(4):1027-1043.e17. doi: 10.1016/j.cell.2020.07.025. PubMed 32822567.
Backbone
  Vector backbone: pD649
  Backbone size w/o insert (bp): 6106
  Vector type: Mammalian Expression
Growth in bacteria
  Bacterial resistance: Ampicillin, 100 μg/mL
  Growth temperature: 37°C
  Growth strain: DH5alpha
  Copy number: High Copy
Gene/Insert
  Gene/Insert name: CD19
  Species: H. sapiens (human)
  Insert size (bp): 813
  Mutation: Fc region of human IgG contains D265A and P329A mutations (DAPA)
  Entrez Gene: CD19 (a.k.a. B4, CVID3)
  Promoter: CMV/SP6
  Tag / fusion protein: Fc(DAPA)-AviTag-6xHis (C terminal on backbone)
  Cloning method: Restriction Enzyme; 5′ cloning site GCGGCCGC (not destroyed); 3′ cloning site GGCGCGCC (not destroyed)
  Sequencing primers: 5′ ATTTAGGTGACACTATAG; 3′ CACGTACCAGTTGAACTTCACC
Resource information
  A portion of this plasmid was derived from a plasmid made by: synthesis by ThermoFisher
Terms and licenses: Academic/Nonprofit Terms; Industry Terms: Not Available to Industry
Depositor comments: Some plasmids in this collection may have an IS4-like element ISVsa5 family transposase upstream of the CMV promoter.
How to cite: pD649-HAsp-CD19-Fc(DAPA)-AviTag-6xHis was a gift from Chris Garcia (Addgene plasmid # 156714 ; http://n2t.net/addgene:156714 ; RRID:Addgene_156714)
