[The description below was written by a language model from this plasmid's Addgene catalogue record and pLannotate feature annotations shown in this document.]
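Description:
pD649-HAsp-CD19-Fc(DAPA)-AviTag-6xHis is a mammalian expression plasmid built on the pD649 backbone for producing the extracellular domain of human CD19 as a secreted Fc fusion protein. It is maintained in E. coli at high copy through a ColE1/pUC-type origin and selected with ampicillin via an intact β-lactamase gene. The sequenced record is 6,919 nt, consistent with the stated backbone plus an 813 bp insert. Short annotated fragments of KanR, lacZα, an rrnB terminator and f1 ori appear to be backbone remnants rather than functional parts.

Expression is driven by the CMV enhancer and immediate early promoter, followed by a fragment of CMV intron A and an SP6 promoter, which could support in vitro transcription and serves as a sequencing primer site. The open reading frame begins with a signal peptide: the name indicates an HA signal peptide, while the automated annotation matches part of this region to an IgH signal sequence. The CD19 ectodomain sits between retained NotI and AscI sites and is fused to a human IgG1 Fc carrying the D265A and P329A (DAPA) mutations, which are generally used to reduce Fc effector binding. The C-terminal AviTag, for site-specific BirA biotinylation, and 6xHis tag, for metal-affinity purification, are listed in the catalogue fields but not annotated in the feature table. A bGH polyadenylation signal ends the transcript.

A second cassette with SV40 and EM7 promoters drives a puromycin resistance gene, followed by a short ble fragment and SV40 poly(A), which could allow selection of stable mammalian lines. The plasmid belongs to a collection used to screen interactions among human IgSF cell-surface proteins. The depositor notes that some members may carry an IS4-like transposase insertion upstream of the CMV promoter; none is annotated here.
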