Features (pLannotate 1.2.2; 21 found; start..end, strand, type, name):
    119..143     -  CDS            KanR (fragment): aminoglycoside phosphotransferase; aph(3')-Ia; confers resistance to kanamycin
    254..842     +  rep_origin     ori: high-copy-number ColE1/pMB1/pBR322/pUC origin of replication
   1067..1084    +  terminator     rrnB T2 terminator (fragment): transcription terminator T2 from the E. coli rrnB gene
   1109..1128    -  CDS            lacZα (fragment): LacZα fragment of β-galactosidase; lacZ fragment
   1584..1600    +  protein_bind   lac operator: The lac repressor binds to the lac operator to inhibit transcription in E. coli. This inhibition can be relieved by adding lactose or isopropyl-β-D-thiogalactopyranoside (IPTG). lac repressor encoded by lacI
   1843..2146    +  enhancer       CMV enhancer: human cytomegalovirus immediate early enhancer
   2147..2350    +  promoter       CMV promoter: human cytomegalovirus (CMV) immediate early promoter
   2486..2529    +  intron         CMV intron (fragment): modified intron A from human cytomegalovirus
   2581..2599    +  promoter       SP6 promoter: promoter for bacteriophage SP6 RNA polymerase
   2603..2640    +  CDS            IgH signal sequence (fragment): signal sequence from the mouse immunoglobulin heavy chain variable region
   2749..3561    +  CDS            CD19 (fragment): CD19_HUMAN - Experimental evidence at protein level: Swiss-Prot protein existence level 1. Functions as coreceptor for the B-cell antigen receptor complex (BCR) on B-lymphocytes. Decreases the threshold for activation of downstream signaling pathways and for triggering B-cell responses to antigens (PubMed:2463100, PubMed:1373518, PubMed:16672701). Activates signaling pathways that lead to the activation of phosphatidylinositol 3-kinase and the mobilization of intracellular Ca(2+) stores (PubMed:9382888, PubMed:9317126, PubMed:12387743, PubMed:16672701). Is not required for early steps during B
   3577..4254    +  CDS            IGHG1 (fragment): IGHG1_HUMAN - Experimental evidence at protein level: Swiss-Prot protein existence level 1. Constant region of immunoglobulin heavy chains. Immunoglobulins, also known as antibodies, are membrane-bound or secreted glycoproteins produced by B lymphocytes. In the recognition phase of humoral immunity, the membrane-bound immunoglobulins serve as receptors which, upon binding of a specific antigen, trigger the clonal expansion and differentiation of B lymphocytes into immunoglobulins- secreting plasma cells. Secreted immunoglobulins mediate the effector phase of humoral immunity, which results in
   4469..4580    +  polyA_signal   bGH poly(A) signal: bovine growth hormone polyadenylation signal
   4581..4689    +  rep_origin     f1 ori (fragment): f1 bacteriophage origin of replication; arrow indicates direction of (+) strand synthesis
   4703..5032    +  promoter       SV40 promoter: SV40 enhancer and early promoter
   5080..5127    +  promoter       EM7 promoter: synthetic bacterial promoter&nbsp
   5146..5745    +  CDS            PuroR (fragment): puromycin N-acetyltransferase; pac from Streptomyces; confers resistance to puromycin
   5755..5880    +  CDS            ble (fragment): BLE_KLEPN - Experimental evidence at protein level: Swiss-Prot protein existence level 1. Binding protein with a strong affinity to the bleomycin family of antibiotics. Binds to CL990; an antimitotic-antibiotic compound. From Klebsiella pneumoniae.
   5875..5996    +  polyA_signal   SV40 poly(A) signal: SV40 polyadenylation signal
   6049..6909    -  CDS            AmpR: β-lactamase; bla; confers resistance to ampicillin, carbenicillin, and related antibiotics
   6912..89      -  promoter       AmpR promoter (fragment) (across the origin): bla
>Addgene plasmid #156714 | pD649-HAsp-CD19-Fc(DAPA)-AviTag-6xHis | addgene full sequence | sequence record 407030 | Addgene NGS Result
TTTCAATATTATTGAAGCATTTATCAGGGTTATTGTCTCATGAGCGGATACATATTTGAATGTATTTAGA
AAAATAAACAAATAGGGGTCAGTGTTACAACCAATTAACCAATTCTGAACATTATCGCGAGCCCATTTAT
ACCTGAATATGGCTCATAACACCCCTTGCTCATGACCAAAATCCCTTAACGTGAGTTACGCGCGCGTCGT
TCCACTGAGCGTCAGACCCCGTAGAAAAGATCAAAGGATCTTCTTGAGATCCTTTTTTTCTGCGCGTAAT
CTGCTGCTTGCAAACAAAAAAACCACCGCTACCAGCGGTGGTTTGTTTGCCGGATCAAGAGCTACCAACT
CTTTTTCCGAAGGTAACTGGCTTCAGCAGAGCGCAGATACCAAATACTGTTCTTCTAGTGTAGCCGTAGT
TAGCCCACCACTTCAAGAACTCTGTAGCACCGCCTACATACCTCGCTCTGCTAATCCTGTTACCAGTGGC
TGCTGCCAGTGGCGATAAGTCGTGTCTTACCGGGTTGGACTCAAGACGATAGTTACCGGATAAGGCGCAG
CGGTCGGGCTGAACGGGGGGTTCGTGCACACAGCCCAGCTTGGAGCGAACGACCTACACCGAACTGAGAT
ACCTACAGCGTGAGCTATGAGAAAGCGCCACGCTTCCCGAAGGGAGAAAGGCGGACAGGTATCCGGTAAG
CGGCAGGGTCGGAACAGGAGAGCGCACGAGGGAGCTTCCAGGGGGAAACGCCTGGTATCTTTATAGTCCT
GTCGGGTTTCGCCACCTCTGACTTGAGCGTCGATTTTTGTGATGCTCGTCAGGGGGGCGGAGCCTATGGA
AAAACGCCAGCAACGCGGCCTTTTTACGGTTCCTGGCCTTTTGCTGGCCTTTTGCTCACATGTTCTTTCC
TGCGTTATCCCCTGATTCTGTGGATAACCGTATTACCGCCTTTGAGTGAGCTGATACCGCTCGCCGCAGC
CGAACGACCGAGCGCAGCGAGTCAGTGAGCGAGGAAGCGGAAGGCGAGAGTAGGGAACTGCCAGGCATCA
AACTAAGCAGAAGGCCCCTGACGGATGGCCTTTTTGCGTTTCTACAAACTCTTTCTGTGTTGTAAAACGA
CGGCCAGTCTTAAGCTCGGGCCCCCTGGGCGGTTCTGATAACGAGTAATCGTTAATCCGCAAATAACGTA
AAAACCCGCTTCGGCGGGTTTTTTTATGGGGGGAGTTTAGGGAAAGAGCATTTGTCAGAATATTTAAGGG
CGCCTGTCACTTTGCTTGATATATGAGAATTATTTAACCTTATAAATGAGAAAAAAGCAACGCACTTTAA
ATAAGATACGTTGCTTTTTCGATTGATGAACACCTATAATTAAACTATTCATCTATTATTTATGATTTTT
TGTATATACAATATTTCTAGTTTGTTAAAGAGAATTAAGAAAATAAATCTCGAAAATAATAAAGGGAAAA
TCAGTTTTTGATATCAAAATTATACATGTCAACGATAATACAAAATATAATACAAACTATAAGATGTTAT
CAGTATTTATTATCATTTAGAATAAATTTTGTGTCGCCCTTAATTGTGAGCGGATAACAATTACGAGCTT
CATGCACAGTGGCGTTGACTCAATATTGGCCATTAGCCATATTATTCATTGGTTATATAGCATAAATCAA
TATTGGCTATTGGCCATTGCATACGTTGTATCTATATCATAATATGTACATTTATATTGGCTCATGTCCA
ATATGACCGCCATGTTGGCATTGATTATTGACTAGTTATTAATAGTAATCAATTACGGGGTCATTAGTTC
ATAGCCCATATATGGAGTTCCGCGTTACATAACTTACGGTAAATGGCCCGCCTGGCTGACCGCCCAACGA
CCCCCGCCCATTGACGTCAATAATGACGTATGTTCCCATAGTAACGCCAATAGGGACTTTCCATTGACGT
CAATGGGTGGAGTATTTACGGTAAACTGCCCACTTGGCAGTACATCAAGTGTATCATATGCCAAGTACGC
CCCCTATTGACGTCAATGACGGTAAATGGCCCGCCTGGCATTATGCCCAGTACATGACCTTATGGGACTT
TCCTACTTGGCAGTACATCTACGTATTAGTCATCGCTATTACCATGGTGATGCGGTTTTGGCAGTACATC
AATGGGCGTGGATAGCGGTTTGACTCACGGGGATTTCCAAGTCTCCACCCCATTGACGTCAATGGGAGTT
TGTTTTGGCACCAAAATCAACGGGACTTTCCAAAATGTCGTAACAACTCCGCCCCATTGACGCAAATGGG
CGGTAGGCGTGTACGGTGGGAGGTCTATATAAGCAGAGCTCGTTTAGTGAACCGTCAGATCGCCTGGAGA
CGCCATCCACGCTGTTTTGACCTCCATAGAAGACACCGGGACCGATCCAGCCTCCGCGGCCGGGAACGGT
GCATTGGAACGCGGATTCCCCGTGCCAAGAGTGACGTAAGTACCGCCTATAGAGTCTATAGGCCCACCCC
CTTGGCTTCGTTAGAACGCGGCTACAATTAATACATAACCTTATGTATCATACACATACGATTTAGGTGA
CACTATAGAATAACATCCACTTTGCCTTTCTCTCCACAGGTGTCCACTCCCAGGTCCAACTGCACCTCGG
TTCTATCGAAAACGCGCCTGCTAGCGCCACCATGAAGACCATCATTGCCCTGAGCTACATCTTCTGCCTG
GTGTTCGCTGCGGCCGCCGAAGAACCTCTGGTGGTTAAGGTGGAAGAGGGCGACAATGCCGTGCTGCAGT
GTCTGAAGGGCACCTCTGATGGACCCACACAGCAGCTGACTTGGAGCAGAGAGAGCCCTCTGAAGCCCTT
CCTGAAGCTGTCTCTGGGACTGCCTGGACTGGGAATCCATATGAGGCCTCTGGCCATCTGGCTGTTCATC
TTCAACGTGTCCCAGCAGATGGGCGGCTTCTACCTGTGTCAACCTGGACCTCCATCTGAGAAGGCTTGGC
AGCCTGGCTGGACAGTGAATGTGGAAGGCAGCGGCGAGCTGTTCAGATGGAATGTGTCTGATCTCGGCGG
CCTCGGCTGCGGCCTGAAGAATAGATCTTCTGAGGGCCCTAGCAGCCCCAGCGGAAAGCTGATGTCTCCT
AAGCTGTACGTGTGGGCCAAAGACAGACCTGAGATTTGGGAGGGCGAGCCTCCTTGCCTGCCTCCTAGAG
ATAGCCTGAATCAGAGCCTGAGCCAGGACCTGACAATGGCCCCTGGATCTACACTGTGGCTGTCTTGTGG
CGTGCCACCTGATTCTGTGTCCAGAGGACCTCTGAGCTGGACACACGTGCACCCTAAGGGACCTAAGAGC
CTGCTGAGCCTGGAACTGAAGGACGACAGACCCGCCAGAGATATGTGGGTCATGGAAACAGGCCTGCTGC
TGCCTAGAGCCACAGCTCAGGATGCCGGCAAGTACTACTGCCACAGAGGCAACCTGACCATGAGCTTCCA
CCTGGAAATCACCGCCAGACCTGTGCTGTGGCACTGGTTGCTTAGAACCGGCGGCTGGAAAGGCGCGCCG
GGCGGCGACAAGACCCACACCTGCCCCCCCTGCCCAGCTCCAGAACTGCTGGGAGGGCCTTCCGTGTTCC
TGTTCCCCCCCAAGCCCAAGGACACCCTGATGATCAGCAGGACCCCCGAGGTGACCTGCGTGGTGGTGGC
CGTGTCCCACGAGGACCCAGAGGTGAAGTTCAACTGGTACGTGGACGGCGTGGAGGTGCACAACGCCAAG
ACCAAGCCCAGAGAGGAGCAGTACAACAGCACCTACAGGGTGGTGTCCGTGCTGACCGTGCTGCACCAGG
ACTGGCTGAACGGCAAAGAATACAAGTGCAAAGTCTCCAACAAGGCCCTGGCTGCCCCAATCGAAAAGAC
AATCAGCAAGGCCAAGGGCCAGCCACGGGAGCCCCAGGTGTACACCCTGCCCCCCAGCCGGGAGGAGATG
ACCAAGAACCAGGTGTCCCTGACCTGTCTGGTGAAGGGCTTCTACCCCAGCGATATCGCCGTGGAGTGGG
AGAGCAACGGCCAGCCCGAGAACAACTACAAGACCACCCCCCCAGTGCTGGACAGCGACGGCAGCTTCTT
CCTGTACAGCAAGCTGACCGTGGACAAGTCCAGGTGGCAGCAGGGCAACGTGTTCAGCTGCAGCGTGATG
CACGAGGCCCTGCACAACCACTACACCCAGAAGTCCCTGAGCCTGAGCCCCGGCGGCAGCGGTCTTAATG
ATATTTTCGAGGCTCAGAAGATTGAGTGGCATGAACACCACCACCATCACCACTAAGGCCGGCCTGTAGT
CACTGGCACAACGCGTTACCCGGTAAGCCAATCGGGTATACACGGTCGTCATACTGCAGACAGGGTTCTT
CTACTTTGCAAGATAGTCTTGAGTAGTAAAATAAATAGATAGAGAAAATCAGCCTCGACTGTGCCTTCTA
GTTGCCAGCCATCTGTTGTTTGCCCCTCCCCCGTGCCTTCCTTGACCCTGGAAGGTGCCACTCCCACTGT
CCTTTCCTAATAAAATGAGGAAATTGCATCACAACACTCAACCCTATCTCGGTCTATTCTTTTGATTTAT
AAGGGATTTTGCCGATTTCGGCCTATTGGTTAAAAAATGAGCTGATTTAACAAAAATTTAACGCGAATTA
ATTCTGTGGAATGTGTGTCAGTTAGGGTGTGGAAAGTCCCCAGGCTCCCCAGCAGGCAGAAGTATGCAAA
GCATGCATCTCAATTAGTCAGCAACCAGGTGTGGAAAGTCCCCAGGCTCCCCAGCAGGCAGAAGTATGCA
AAGCATGCATCTCAATTAGTCAGCAACCATAGTCCCGCCCCTAACTCCGCCCATCCCGCCCCTAACTCCG
CCCAGTTCCGCCCATTCTCCGCCCCATGGCTGACTAATTTTTTTTATTTATGCAGAGGCCGAGGCCGCCT
CTGCCTCTGAGCTATTCCAGAAGTAGTGAGGAGGCTTTTTTGGAGGCCTAGGCTTTTGCAAAAAGCTCCC
GGGAGCTTGTATATCCATTTTCGGATCTGATCAGCACGTGTTGACAATTAATCATCGGCATAGTATATCG
GCATAGTATAATACGACAAGGTGAGGAACTAAACCATGACCGAGTACAAGCCCACGGTGCGCCTCGCCAC
CCGCGACGACGTCCCCAGGGCCGTACGCACCCTCGCCGCCGCGTTCGCCGACTACCCCGCCACGCGCCAC
ACCGTCGATCCGGACCGCCACATCGAGCGGGTCACCGAGCTGCAAGAACTCTTCCTCACGCGCGTCGGGC
TCGACATCGGCAAGGTGTGGGTCGCGGACGACGGCGCCGCGGTGGCGGTCTGGACCACGCCGGAGAGCGT
CGAAGCGGGGGCGGTGTTCGCCGAGATCGGCCCGCGCATGGCCGAGTTGAGCGGTTCCCGGCTGGCCGCG
CAGCAACAGATGGAAGGCCTCCTGGCGCCGCACCGGCCCAAGGAGCCCGCGTGGTTCCTGGCCACCGTCG
GCGTCTCGCCCGACCACCAGGGCAAGGGTCTGGGCAGCGCCGTCGTGCTCCCCGGAGTGGAGGCGGCCGA
GCGCGCCGGGGTGCCCGCCTTCCTGGAGACATCCGCGCCCCGCAACCTCCCCTTCTACGAGCGGCTCGGC
TTCACCGTCACCGCCGACGTCGAGGTGCCCGAAGGACCGCGCACCTGGTGCATGACCCGCAAGCCCGGTG
CCTGACACGTGCTACGAGATTTCGATTCCACCGCCGCCTTCTATGAAAGGTTGGGCTTCGGAATCGTTTT
CCGGGACGCCGGCTGGATGATCCTCCAGCGCGGGGATCTCATGCTGGAGTTCTTCGCCCACCCCAACTTG
TTTATTGCAGCTTATAATGGTTACAAATAAAGCAATAGCATCACAAATTTCACAAATAAAGCATTTTTTT
CACTGCATTCTAGTTGTGGTTTGTCCAAACTCATCAATGTATCTTATCATGTCTGTATACCGTCGACCTC
TAGCTAGAGCTTGGCGTAATCATGGTCATTACCAATGCTTAATCAGTGAGGCACCTATCTCAGCGATCTG
TCTATTTCGTTCATCCATAGTTGCCTGACTCCCCGTCGTGTAGATAACTACGATACGGGAGGGCTTACCA
TCTGGCCCCAGCGCTGCGATGATACCGCGAGAACCACGCTCACCGGCTCCGGATTTATCAGCAATAAACC
AGCCAGCCGGAAGGGCCGAGCGCAGAAGTGGTCCTGCAACTTTATCCGCCTCCATCCAGTCTATTAATTG
TTGCCGGGAAGCTAGAGTAAGTAGTTCGCCAGTTAATAGTTTGCGCAACGTTGTTGCCATCGCTACAGGC
ATCGTGGTGTCACGCTCGTCGTTTGGTATGGCTTCATTCAGCTCCGGTTCCCAACGATCAAGGCGAGTTA
CATGATCCCCCATGTTGTGCAAAAAAGCGGTTAGCTCCTTCGGTCCTCCGATCGTTGTCAGAAGTAAGTT
GGCCGCAGTGTTATCACTCATGGTTATGGCAGCACTGCATAATTCTCTTACTGTCATGCCATCCGTAAGA
TGCTTTTCTGTGACTGGTGAGTACTCAACCAAGTCATTCTGAGAATAGTGTATGCGGCGACCGAGTTGCT
CTTGCCCGGCGTCAATACGGGATAATACCGCGCCACATAGCAGAACTTTAAAAGTGCTCATCATTGGAAA
ACGTTCTTCGGGGCGAAAACTCTCAAGGATCTTACCGCTGTTGAGATCCAGTTCGATGTAACCCACTCGT
GCACCCAACTGATCTTCAGCATCTTTTACTTTCACCAGCGTTTCTGGGTGAGCAAAAACAGGAAGGCAAA
ATGCCGCAAAAAAGGGAATAAGGGCGACACGGAAATGTTGAATACTCATATTCTTCCTT
