>Addgene plasmid #156714 | pD649-HAsp-CD19-Fc(DAPA)-AviTag-6xHis | depositor partial sequence | sequence record 302538 | insert (extracellular domain)
GAAGAACCTCTGGTGGTTAAGGTGGAAGAGGGCGACAATGCCGTGCTGCAGTGTCTGAAGGGCACCTCTG
ATGGACCCACACAGCAGCTGACTTGGAGCAGAGAGAGCCCTCTGAAGCCCTTCCTGAAGCTGTCTCTGGG
ACTGCCTGGACTGGGAATCCATATGAGGCCTCTGGCCATCTGGCTGTTCATCTTCAACGTGTCCCAGCAG
ATGGGCGGCTTCTACCTGTGTCAACCTGGACCTCCATCTGAGAAGGCTTGGCAGCCTGGCTGGACAGTGA
ATGTGGAAGGCAGCGGCGAGCTGTTCAGATGGAATGTGTCTGATCTCGGCGGCCTCGGCTGCGGCCTGAA
GAATAGATCTTCTGAGGGCCCTAGCAGCCCCAGCGGAAAGCTGATGTCTCCTAAGCTGTACGTGTGGGCC
AAAGACAGACCTGAGATTTGGGAGGGCGAGCCTCCTTGCCTGCCTCCTAGAGATAGCCTGAATCAGAGCC
TGAGCCAGGACCTGACAATGGCCCCTGGATCTACACTGTGGCTGTCTTGTGGCGTGCCACCTGATTCTGT
GTCCAGAGGACCTCTGAGCTGGACACACGTGCACCCTAAGGGACCTAAGAGCCTGCTGAGCCTGGAACTG
AAGGACGACAGACCCGCCAGAGATATGTGGGTCATGGAAACAGGCCTGCTGCTGCCTAGAGCCACAGCTC
AGGATGCCGGCAAGTACTACTGCCACAGAGGCAACCTGACCATGAGCTTCCACCTGGAAATCACCGCCAG
ACCTGTGCTGTGGCACTGGTTGCTTAGAACCGGCGGCTGGAAA
